>Addgene plasmid #116602 | pHAGE-PIK3R1-Q455_K459delQFQEK | addgene full sequence | sequence record 250673 | Addgene NGS Result
TGGAAGGGCTAATTCACTCCCAAAGAAGACAAGATATCCTTGATCTGTGGATCTACCACACACAAGGCTA
CTTCCCTGATTAGCAGAACTACACACCAGGGCCAGGGGTCAGATATCCACTGACCTTTGGATGGTGCTAC
AAGCTAGTACCAGTTGAGCCAGATAAGGTAGAAGAGGCCAATAAAGGAGAGAACACCAGCTTGTTACACC
CTGTGAGCCTGCATGGGATGGATGACCCGGAGAGAGAAGTGTTAGAGTGGAGGTTTGACAGCCGCCTAGC
ATTTCATCACGTGGCCCGAGAGCTGCATCCGGAGTACTTCAAGAACTGCTGATATCGAGCTTGCTACAAG
GGACTTTCCGCTGGGGACTTTCCAGGGAGGCGTGGCCTGGGCGGGACTGGGGAGTGGCGAGCCCTCAGAT
CCTGCATATAAGCAGCTGCTTTTTGCCTGTACTGGGTCTCTCTGGTTAGACCAGATCTGAGCCTGGGAGC
TCTCTGGCTAACTAGGGAACCCACTGCTTAAGCCTCAATAAAGCTTGCCTTGAGTGCTTCAAGTAGTGTG
TGCCCGTCTGTTGTGTGACTCTGGTAACTAGAGATCCCTCAGACCCTTTTAGTCAGTGTGGAAAATCTCT
AGCAGTGGCGCCCGAACAGGGACTTGAAAGCGAAAGGGAAACCAGAGGAGCTCTCTCGACGCAGGACTCG
GCTTGCTGAAGCGCGCACGGCAAGAGGCGAGGGGCGGCGACTGGTGAGTACGCCAAAAATTTTGACTAGC
GGAGGCTAGAAGGAGAGAGATGGGTGCGAGAGCGTCAGTATTAAGCGGGGGAGAATTAGATCGCGATGGG
AAAAAATTCGGTTAAGGCCAGGGGGAAAGAAAAAATATAAATTAAAACATATAGTATGGGCAAGCAGGGA
GCTAGAACGATTCGCAGTTAATCCTGGCCTGTTAGAAACATCAGAAGGCTGTAGACAAATACTGGGACAG
CTACAACCATCCCTTCAGACAGGATCAGAAGAACTTAGATCATTATATAATACAGTAGCAACCCTCTATT
GTGTGCATCAAAGGATAGAGATAAAAGACACCAAGGAAGCTTTAGACAAGATAGAGGAAGAGCAAAACAA
AAGTAAGACCACCGCACAGCAAGCGGCCGGCCGCTGATCTTCAGACCTGGAGGAGGAGATATGAGGGACA
ATTGGAGAAGTGAATTATATAAATATAAAGTAGTAAAAATTGAACCATTAGGAGTAGCACCCACCAAGGC
AAAGAGAAGAGTGGTGCAGAGAGAAAAAAGAGCAGTGGGAATAGGAGCTTTGTTCCTTGGGTTCTTGGGA
GCAGCAGGAAGCACTATGGGCGCAGCGTCAATGACGCTGACGGTACAGGCCAGACAATTATTGTCTGGTA
TAGTGCAGCAGCAGAACAATTTGCTGAGGGCTATTGAGGCGCAACAGCATCTGTTGCAACTCACAGTCTG
GGGCATCAAGCAGCTCCAGGCAAGAATCCTGGCTGTGGAAAGATACCTAAAGGATCAACAGCTCCTGGGG
ATTTGGGGTTGCTCTGGAAAACTCATTTGCACCACTGCTGTGCCTTGGAATGCTAGTTGGAGTAATAAAT
CTCTGGAACAGATTTGGAATCACACGACCTGGATGGAGTGGGACAGAGAAATTAACAATTACACAAGCTT
AATACACTCCTTAATTGAAGAATCGCAAAACCAGCAAGAAAAGAATGAACAAGAATTATTGGAATTAGAT
AAATGGGCAAGTTTGTGGAATTGGTTTAACATAACAAATTGGCTGTGGTATATAAAATTATTCATAATGA
TAGTAGGAGGCTTGGTAGGTTTAAGAATAGTTTTTGCTGTACTTTCTATAGTGAATAGAGTTAGGCAGGG
ATATTCACCATTATCGTTTCAGACCCACCTCCCAACCCCGAGGGGACCCGACAGGCCCGAAGGAATAGAA
GAAGAAGGTGGAGAGAGAGACAGAGACAGATCCATTCGATTAGTGAACGGATCTCGACGGTATCGCCGAA
TTCACAAATGGCAGTATTCATCCACAATTTTAAAAGAAAAGGGGGGATTGGGGGGTACAGTGCAGGGGAA
AGAATAGTAGACATAATAGCAACAGACATACAAACTAAAGAATTACAAAAACAAATTACAAAAATTCAAA
ATTTTCGGGTTTATTACAGGGACAGCAGAGATCCAGTTTGGACTAGTCGTGAGGCTCCGGTGCCCGTCAG
TGGGCAGAGCGCACATCGCCCACAGTCCCCGAGAAGTTGGGGGGAGGGGTCGGCAATTGAACCGGTGCCT
AGAGAAGGTGGCGCGGGGTAAACTGGGAAAGTGATGTCGTGTACTGGCTCCGCCTTTTTCCCGAGGGTGG
GGGAGAACCGTATATAAGTGCAGTAGTCGCCGTGAACGTTCTTTTTCGCAACGGGTTTGCCGCCAGAACA
CAGGTAAGTGCCGTGTGTGGTTCCCGCGGGCCTGGCCTCTTTACGGGTTATGGCCCTTGCGTGCCTTGAA
TTACTTCCACCTGGCTGCAGTACGTGATTCTTGATCCCGAGCTTCGGGTTGGAAGTGGGTGGGAGAGTTC
GAGGCCTTGCGCTTAAGGAGCCCCTTCGCCTCGTGCTTGAGTTGAGGCCTGGCCTGGGCGCTGGGGCCGC
CGCGTGCGAATCTGGTGGCACCTTCGCGCCTGTCTCGCTGCTTTCGATAAGTCTCTAGCCATTTAAAATT
TTTGATGACCTGCTGCGACGCTTTTTTTCTGGCAAGATAGTCTTGTAAATGCGGGCCAAGATCTGCACAC
TGGTATTTCGGTTTTTGGGGCCGCGGGCGGCGACGGGGCCCGTGCGTCCCAGCGCACATGTTCGGCGAGG
CGGGGCCTGCGAGCGCGGCCACCGAGAATCGGACGGGGGTAGTCTCAAGCTGGCCGGCCTGCTCTGGTGC
CTGGCCTCGCGCCGCCGTGTATCGCCCCGCCCTGGGCGGCAAGGCTGGCCCGGTCGGCACCAGTTGCGTG
AGCGGAAAGATGGCCGCTTCCCGGCCCTGCTGCAGGGAGCTCAAAATGGAGGACGCGGCGCTCGGGAGAG
CGGGCGGGTGAGTCACCCACACAAAGGAAAAGGGCCTTTCCGTCCTCAGCCGTCGCTTCATGTGACTCCA
CGGAGTACCGGGCGCCGTCCAGGCACCTCGATTAGTTCTCGAGCTTTTGGAGTACGTCGTCTTTAGGTTG
GGGGGAGGGGTTTTATGCGATGGAGTTTCCCCACACTGAGTGGGTGGAGACTGAAGTTAGGCCAGCTTGG
CACTTGATGTAATTCTCCTTGGAATTTGCCCTTTTTGAGTTTGGATCTTGGTTCATTCTCAAGCCTCAGA
CAGTGGTTCAAAGTTTTTTTCTTCCATTTCAGGTGTCGTGAAGCGGCCCTGCAGATATCAACAAGTTTGT
ACAAAAAAGTTGGCATGGTTTACCCATACGATGTTCCAGATTACGCTAGTGCTGAGGGGTACCAGTACAG
AGCGCTGTATGATTATAAAAAGGAAAGAGAAGAAGATATTGACTTGCACTTGGGTGACATATTGACTGTG
AATAAAGGGTCCTTAGTAGCTCTTGGATTCAGTGATGGACAGGAAGCCAGGCCTGAAGAAATTGGCTGGT
TAAATGGCTATAATGAAACCACAGGGGAAAGGGGGGACTTTCCGGGAACTTATGTAGAATATATTGGAAG
GAAAAAAATCTCGCCTCCCACACCAAAGCCCCGGCCACCTCGGCCTCTTCCTGTTGCACCAGGTTCTTCG
AAAACTGAAGCAGATGTTGAACAACAAGCTTTGACTCTCCCGGATCTTGCAGAGCAGTTTGCCCCTCCTG
ACATTGCCCCGCCTCTTCTTATCAAGCTCGTGGAAGCCATTGAAAAGAAAGGTCTGGAATGTTCAACTCT
ATACAGAACACAGAGCTCCAGCAACCTGGCAGAATTACGACAGCTTCTTGATTGTGATACACCCTCCGTG
GACTTGGAAATGATCGATGTGCACGTTTTGGCTGACGCTTTCAAACGCTATCTCCTGGACTTACCAAATC
CTGTCATTCCAGCAGCCGTTTACAGTGAAATGATTTCTTTAGCTCCAGAAGTACAAAGCTCCGAAGAATA
TATTCAGCTATTGAAGAAGCTTATTAGGTCGCCTAGCATACCTCATCAGTATTGGCTTACGCTTCAGTAT
TTGTTAAAACATTTCTTCAAGCTCTCTCAAACCTCCAGCAAAAATCTGTTGAATGCAAGAGTACTCTCTG
AAATTTTCAGCCCTATGCTTTTCAGATTCTCAGCAGCCAGCTCTGATAATACTGAAAACCTCATAAAAGT
TATAGAAATTTTAATCTCAACTGAATGGAATGAACGACAGCCTGCACCAGCACTGCCTCCTAAACCACCA
AAACCTACTACTGTAGCCAACAACGGTATGAATAACAATATGTCCTTACAAGATGCTGAATGGTACTGGG
GAGATATCTCGAGGGAAGAAGTGAATGAAAAACTTCGAGATACAGCAGACGGGACCTTTTTGGTACGAGA
TGCGTCTACTAAAATGCATGGTGATTATACTCTTACACTAAGGAAAGGGGGAAATAACAAATTAATCAAA
ATATTTCATCGAGATGGGAAATATGGCTTCTCTGACCCATTAACCTTCAGTTCTGTGGTTGAATTAATAA
ACCACTACCGGAATGAATCTCTAGCTCAGTATAATCCCAAATTGGATGTGAAATTACTTTATCCAGTATC
CAAATACCAACAGGATCAAGTTGTCAAAGAAGATAATATTGAAGCTGTAGGGAAAAAATTACATGAATAT
AACACTAGTCGAGAATATGATAGATTATATGAAGAATATACCCGCACATCCCAGGAAATCCAAATGAAAA
GGACAGCTATTGAAGCATTTAATGAAACCATAAAAATATTTGAAGAACAGTGCCAGACCCAAGAGCGGTA
CAGCAAAGAATACATAGAAAAGTTTAAACGTGAAGGCAATGAGAAAGAAATACAAAGGATTATGCATAAT
TATGATAAGTTGAAGTCTCGAATCAGTGAAATTATTGACAGTAGAAGAAGATTGGAAGAAGACTTGAAGA
AGCAGGCAGCTGAGTATCGAGAAATTGACAAACGTATGAACAGCATTAAACCAGACCTTATCCAGCTGAG
AAAGACGAGAGACCAATACTTGATGTGGTTGACTCAAAAAGGTGTTCGGCAAAAGAAGTTGAACGAGTGG
TTGGGCAATGAAAACACTGAAGACCAATATTCACTGGTGGAAGATGATGAAGATTTGCCCCATCATGATG
AGAAGACATGGAATGTTGGAAGCAGCAACCGAAACAAAGCTGAAAACCTGTTGCGAGGGAAGCGAGATGG
CACTTTTCTTGTCCGGGAGAGCAGTAAACAGGGCTGCTATGCCTGCTCTGTAGTGGTGGACGGCGAAGTA
AAGCATTGTGTCATAAACAAAACAGCAACTGGCTATGGCTTTGCCGAGCCCTATAACTTGTACAGCTCTC
TGAAAGAACTGGTGCTACATTACCAACACACCTCCCTTGTGCAGCACAACGACTCCCTCAATGTCACACT
AGCCTACCCAGTATATGCACAGCAGAGGCGATGCCCAACTTTCTTGTACAAAGTGGTTGATATCCAGCAC
AGTGGCGGCCGCTCGAGTCTAGAGGGCCCGCGGTTCGAAGGTAAGCCTATCCCTAACCCTCTCCTCGGTC
TCGATTCTACGCGTACCGGTTAGTAATGAGATCCCTCCCCCCCCCCTAACGTTACTGGCCGAAGCCGCTT
GGAATAAGGCCGGTGTGCGTTTGTCTATATGTTATTTTCCACCATATTGCCGTCTTTTGGCAATGTGAGG
GCCCGGAAACCTGGCCCTGTCTTCTTGACGAGCATTCCTAGGGGTCTTTCCCCTCTCGCCAAAGGAATGC
AAGGTCTGTTGAATGTCGTGAAGGAAGCAGTTCCTCTGGAAGCTTCTTGAAGACAAACAACGTCTGTAGC
GACCCTTTGCAGGCAGCGGAACCCCCCACCTGGCGACAGGTGCCTCTGCGGCCAAAAGCCACGTGTATAA
GATACACCTGCAAAGGCGGCACAACCCCAGTGCCACGTTGTGAGTTGGATAGTTGTGGAAAGAGTCAAAT
GGCTCTCCTCAAGCGTATTCAACAAGGGGCTGAAGGATGCCCAGAAGGTACCCCATTGTATGGGATCTGA
TCTGGGGCCTCGGTGCACATGCTTTACATGTGTTTAGTCGAGGTTAAAAAAACGTCTAGGCCCCCCGAAC
CACGGGGACGTGGTTTTCCTTTGAAAAACACGATGATAATATGGCCACACATATGGTGAGCAAGGGCGAG
GAGCTGTTCACCGGGGTGGTGCCCATCCTGGTCGAGCTGGACGGCGACGTAAACGGCCACAAGTTCAGCG
TGTCCGGCGAGGGCGAGGGCGATGCCACCTACGGCAAGCTGACCCTGAAGTTCATCTGCACCACCGGCAA
GCTGCCCGTGCCCTGGCCCACCCTCGTGACCACCCTGACCTACGGCGTGCAGTGCTTCAGCCGCTACCCC
GACCACATGAAGCAGCACGACTTCTTCAAGTCCGCCATGCCCGAAGGCTACGTCCAGGAGCGCACCATCT
TCTTCAAGGACGACGGCAACTACAAGACCCGCGCCGAGGTGAAGTTCGAGGGCGACACCCTGGTGAACCG
CATCGAGCTGAAGGGCATCGACTTCAAGGAGGACGGCAACATCCTGGGGCACAAGCTGGAGTACAACTAC
AACAGCCACAACGTCTATATCATGGCCGACAAGCAGAAGAACGGCATCAAGGTGAACTTCAAGATCCGCC
ACAACATCGAGGACGGCAGCGTGCAGCTCGCCGACCACTACCAGCAGAACACCCCCATCGGCGACGGCCC
CGTGCTGCTGCCCGACAACCACTACCTGAGCACCCAGTCCGCCCTGAGCAAAGACCCCAACGAGAAGCGC
GATCACATGGTCCTGCTGGAGTTCGTGACCGCCGCCGGGATCACTCTCGGCATGGACGAGCTGTACAAGT
AAATCGATAGATCCTAATCAACCTCTGGATTACAAAATTTGTGAAAGATTGACTGGTATTCTTAACTATG
TTGCTCCTTTTACGCTATGTGGATACGCTGCTTTAATGCCTTTGTATCATGCTATTGCTTCCCGTATGGC
TTTCATTTTCTCCTCCTTGTATAAATCCTGGTTGCTGTCTCTTTATGAGGAGTTGTGGCCCGTTGTCAGG
CAACGTGGCGTGGTGTGCACTGTGTTTGCTGACGCAACCCCCACTGGTTGGGGCATTGCCACCACCTGTC
AGCTCCTTTCCGGGACTTTCGCTTTCCCCCTCCCTATTGCCACGGCGGAACTCATCGCCGCCTGCCTTGC
CCGCTGCTGGACAGGGGCTCGGCTGTTGGGCACTGACAATTCCGTGGTGTTGTCGGGGAAATCATCGTCC
TTTCCTTGGCTGCTCGCCTGTGTTGCCACCTGGATTCTGCGCGGGACGTCCTTCTGCTACGTCCCTTCGG
CCCTCAATCCAGCGGACCTTCCTTCCCGCGGCCTGCTGCCGGCTCTGCGGCCTCTTCCGCGTCTTCGCCT
TCGCCCTCAGACGAGTCGGATCTCCCTTTGGGCCGCCTCCCCGCCTGAGATCCTTTAAGACCAATGACTT
ACAAGGCAGCTGTAGATCTTAGCCACTTTTTAAAAGAAAAGGGGGGACTGGAAGGGCTAATTCACTCCCA
ACGAAGACAAGATCTGCTTTTTGCTTGTACTGGGTCTCTCTGGTTAGACCAGATCTGAGCCTGGGAGCTC
TCTGGCTAACTAGGGAACCCACTGCTTAAGCCTCAATAAAGCTTGCCTTGAGTGCTTCAAGTAGTGTGTG
CCCGTCTGTTGTGTGACTCTGGTAACTAGAGATCCCTCAGACCCTTTTAGTCAGTGTGGAAAATCTCTAG
CAGTAGTAGTTCATGTCATCTTATTATTCAGTATTTATAACTTGCAAAGAAATGAATATCAGAGAGTGAG
AGGCCCGGGTTAATTAAGGAAAGGGCTAGATCATTCTTGAAGACGAAAGGGCCTCGTGATACGCCTATTT
TTATAGGTTAATGTCATGATAATAATGGTTTCTTAGACGTCAGGTGGCACTTTTCGGGGAAATGTGCGCG
GAACCCCTATTTGTTTATTTTTCTAAATACATTCAAATATGTATCCGCTCATGAGACAATAACCCTGATA
AATGCTTCAATAATATTGAAAAAGGAAGAGTATGAGTATTCAACATTTCCGTGTCGCCCTTATTCCCTTT
TTTGCGGCATTTTGCCTTCCTGTTTTTGCTCACCCAGAAACGCTGGTGAAAGTAAAAGATGCTGAAGATC
AGTTGGGTGCACGAGTGGGTTACATCGAACTGGATCTCAACAGCGGTAAGATCCTTGAGAGTTTTCGCCC
CGAAGAACGTTTTCCAATGATGAGCACTTTTAAAGTTCTGCTATGTGGCGCGGTATTATCCCGTGTTGAC
GCCGGGCAAGAGCAACTCGGTCGCCGCATACACTATTCTCAGAATGACTTGGTTGAGTACTCACCAGTCA
CAGAAAAGCATCTTACGGATGGCATGACAGTAAGAGAATTATGCAGTGCTGCCATAACCATGAGTGATAA
CACTGCGGCCAACTTACTTCTGACAACGATCGGAGGACCGAAGGAGCTAACCGCTTTTTTGCACAACATG
GGGGATCATGTAACTCGCCTTGATCGTTGGGAACCGGAGCTGAATGAAGCCATACCAAACGACGAGCGTG
ACACCACGATGCCTGTAGCAATGGCAACAACGTTGCGCAAACTATTAACTGGCGAACTACTTACTCTAGC
TTCCCGGCAACAATTAATAGACTGGATGGAGGCGGATAAAGTTGCAGGACCACTTCTGCGCTCGGCCCTT
CCGGCTGGCTGGTTTATTGCTGATAAATCTGGAGCCGGTGAGCGTGGGTCTCGCGGTATCATTGCAGCAC
TGGGGCCAGATGGTAAGCCCTCCCGTATCGTAGTTATCTACACGACGGGGAGTCAGGCAACTATGGATGA
ACGAAATAGACAGATCGCTGAGATAGGTGCCTCACTGATTAAGCATTGGTAACTGTCAGACCAAGTTTAC
TCATATATACTTTAGATTGATTTAAAACTTCATTTTTAATTTAAAAGGATCTAGGTGAAGATCCTTTTTG
ATAATCTCATGACCAAAATCCCTTAACGTGAGTTTTCGTTCCACTGAGCGTCAGACCCCGTAGAAAAGAT
CAAAGGATCTTCTTGAGATCCTTTTTTTCTGCGCGTAATCTGCTGCTTGCAAACAAAAAAACCACCGCTA
CCAGCGGTGGTTTGTTTGCCGGATCAAGAGCTACCAACTCTTTTTCCGAAGGTAACTGGCTTCAGCAGAG
CGCAGATACCAAATACTGTTCTTCTAGTGTAGCCGTAGTTAGGCCACCACTTCAAGAACTCTGTAGCACC
GCCTACATACCTCGCTCTGCTAATCCTGTTACCAGTGGCTGCTGCCAGTGGCGATAAGTCGTGTCTTACC
GGGTTGGACTCAAGACGATAGTTACCGGATAAGGCGCAGCGGTCGGGCTGAACGGGGGGTTCGTGCACAC
AGCCCAGCTTGGAGCGAACGACCTACACCGAACTGAGATACCTACAGCGTGAGCTATGAGAAAGCGCCAC
GCTTCCCGAAGGGAGAAAGGCGGACAGGTATCCGGTAAGCGGCAGGGTCGGAACAGGAGAGCGCACGAGG
GAGCTTCCAGGGGGAAACGCCTGGTATCTTTATAGTCCTGTCGGGTTTCGCCACCTCTGACTTGAGCGTC
GATTTTTGTGATGCTCGTCAGGGGGGCGGAGCCTATGGAAAAACGCCAGCAACGCGGCCTTTTTACGGTT
CCTGGCCTTTTGCTGGCCTTTTGCTCACATGTTCTTTCCTGCGTTATCCCCTGATTCTGTGGATAACCGT
ATTACCGCCTTTGAGTGAGCTGATACCGCTCGCCGCAGCCGAACGACCGAGCGCAGCGAGTCAGTGAGCG
AGGAAGCGGAAGAGCGCCCAATACGCAAACCGCCTCTCCCCGCGCGTTGGCCGATTCATTAATGCAGCAA
GCTCATGGCTGACTAATTTTTTTTATTTATGCAGAGGCCGAGGCCGCCTCGGCCTCTGAGCTATTCCAGA
AGTAGTGAGGAGGCTTTTTTGGAGGCCTAGGCTTTTGCAAAAAGCTCCCCGTGGCACGACAGGTTTCCCG
ACTGGAAAGCGGGCAGTGAGCGCAACGCAATTAATGTGAGTTAGCTCACTCATTAGGCACCCCAGGCTTT
ACACTTTATGCTTCCGGCTCGTATGTTGTGTGGAATTGTGAGCGGATAACAATTTCACACAGGAAACAGC
TATGACATGATTACGAATTTCACAAATAAAGCATTTTTTTCACTGCATTCTAGTTGTGGTTTGTCCAAAC
TCATCAATGTATCTTATCATGTCTGGATCAACTGGATAACTCAAGCTAACCAAAATCATCCCAAACTTCC
CACCCCATACCCTATTACCACTGCCAATTACCTGTGGTTTCATTTACTCTAAACCTGTGATTCCTCTGAA
TTATTTTCATTTTAAAGAAATTGTATTTGTTAAATATGTACTACAAACTTAGTAGT
Features (pLannotate 1.2.2; 28 found; start..end, strand, type, name):
    377..634     +  LTR            5' LTR (truncated): truncated 5' long terminal repeat (LTR) from HIV-1
    681..806     +  misc_feature   HIV-1 Ψ: packaging signal of human immunodeficiency virus type 1
    790..1128    +  CDS            HIV-1 gag (fragment): gag protein from human immunodeficiency virus 1; gag
   1303..1536    +  misc_feature   RRE: The Rev response element (RRE) of HIV-1 allows for Rev-dependent mRNA export from the nucleus to the cytoplasm.
   1913..2013    +  CDS            Rev (fragment): human immunodeficiency virus 1 (HIV-1) Rev protein; rev; enhances nuclear export of unspliced and incompletely spliced viral mRNAs
   2058..2175    +  misc_feature   cPPT/CTS: central polypurine tract and central termination sequence of HIV-1
   2223..3401    +  promoter       EF-1α promoter: strong constitutive promoter for human elongation factor EF-1α
   3422..3439    +  protein_bind   attB1 (fragment): mutant version of attB; core recombination site for the Gateway® BP reaction BP Clonase™
   3451..3477    +  CDS            3xHA (fragment): three tandem HA epitope tags
   3478..5631    +  CDS            PIK3R1: P85A_HUMAN - Also known as GRB1. Experimental evidence at protein level: Swiss-Prot protein existence level 1. Binds to activated (phosphorylated) protein-Tyr kinases, through its SH2 domain, and acts as an adapter, mediating the association of the p110 catalytic unit to the plasma membrane. Necessary for the insulin-stimulated increase in glucose uptake and glycogen synthesis in insulin-sensitive tissues. Plays an important role in signaling in response to FGFR1, FGFR2, FGFR3, FGFR4, KITLG/SCF, KIT, PDGFRA and PDGFRB. Likewise, plays a role in ITGB2 signaling (PubMed:17626883, PubMed:19805105
   5634..5657    -  protein_bind   attB2: mutant version of attB; recombination site for the Gateway® BP reaction BP Clonase™
   5710..5751    +  CDS            V5 tag: epitope tag from simian virus 5
   5877..6339    +  misc_feature   IRES: internal ribosome entry site (IRES) of the encephalomyocarditis virus (EMCV)
   6353..7072    +  CDS            EGFP: the original enhanced GFP (Yang et al., 1996) mammalian codon-optimized
   7086..7674    +  misc_feature   WPRE: woodchuck hepatitis virus posttranscriptional regulatory element
   7682..7747    +  CDS            nef (fragment): NEF_HV1Z2 - Experimental evidence at protein level: Swiss-Prot protein existence level 1. Extracellular Nef protein targets CD4(+) T-lymphocytes for apoptosis by interacting with CXCR4 surface receptors. From Human immunodeficiency virus type 1 group M subtype D (isolate Z2/CDC-Z34) (HIV-1).
   7749..7982    +  LTR            3' LTR (ΔU3): self-inactivating 3' long terminal repeat (LTR) from HIV-1
   8187..8291    +  promoter       AmpR promoter: bla
   8292..9152    +  CDS            AmpR: β-lactamase; bla; confers resistance to ampicillin, carbenicillin, and related antibiotics
   9323..9911    +  rep_origin     ori: high-copy-number ColE1/pMB1/pBR322/pUC origin of replication
  10094..10148   +  CDS            lacI (fragment): lac repressor; lacI; The lac repressor binds to the lac operator to inhibit transcription in E. coli. This inhibition can be relieved by adding lactose or isopropyl-β-D-thiogalactopyranoside (IPTG).
  10154..10247   +  rep_origin     SV40 ori (fragment): SV40 origin of replication
  10272..10309   +  CDS            lacI (fragment): lac repressor; lacI; The lac repressor binds to the lac operator to inhibit transcription in E. coli. This inhibition can be relieved by adding lactose or isopropyl-β-D-thiogalactopyranoside (IPTG).
  10322..10343   +  protein_bind   CAP binding site: CAP binding activates transcription in the presence of cAMP. E. coli catabolite activator protein
  10358..10388   +  promoter       lac promoter: promoter for the E. coli lac operon
  10392..10414   +  protein_bind   lac operator (fragment): The lac repressor binds to the lac operator to inhibit transcription in E. coli. This inhibition can be relieved by adding lactose or isopropyl-β-D-thiogalactopyranoside (IPTG). lac repressor encoded by lacI
  10446..10529   +  polyA_signal   SV40 poly(A) signal (fragment): SV40 polyadenylation signal
  10696..329     +  CDS            nef (fragment) (across the origin): NEF_HV1BR - Experimental evidence at protein level: Swiss-Prot protein existence level 1. Extracellular Nef protein targets CD4(+) T-lymphocytes for apoptosis by interacting with CXCR4 surface receptors (PubMed:14990729). From Human immunodeficiency virus type 1 group M subtype B (isolate BRU/LAI) (HIV-1).
