[The description below was written by a language model from this plasmid's Addgene catalogue record and pLannotate feature annotations shown in this document.]
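Description:
pHAGE-PIK3R1-Q455_K459delQFQEK is an HIV-1-derived lentiviral expression plasmid built on the pHAGE backbone, carrying a mutant allele of human PIK3R1, which encodes the p85α regulatory subunit of PI3-kinase. The mutation is an in-frame deletion of five residues (Q455 to K459, QFQEK). In bacteria the plasmid is maintained through a high-copy ColE1/pUC-type origin and selected with ampicillin via the β-lactamase gene. The viral portion contains a truncated 5' LTR, the Ψ packaging signal with a gag fragment, the Rev response element, the cPPT/CTS, and a self-inactivating ΔU3 3' LTR. These elements allow the transcript to be packaged into particles when packaging functions are supplied in trans, and they leave an integrated provirus without LTR promoter activity.

Within the transfer cassette, the constitutive EF-1α promoter drives the PIK3R1 open reading frame, which was introduced by Gateway cloning and is flanked by attB1 and attB2 sites. A short stretch annotated as a fragment of a 3xHA tag lies immediately upstream of the coding sequence, suggesting an N-terminal HA epitope. A V5 tag is annotated downstream of attB2, but the record does not state whether it is read through in frame with the insert. An EMCV IRES followed by EGFP allows transduced cells to be identified or sorted by fluorescence from the same transcript, and a WPRE enhances expression. Small lac, SV40 and nef fragments are backbone remnants. The construct is intended for lentiviral expression of this PIK3R1 variant and comes from a study that functionally annotated somatic cancer mutations.
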