Addgene plasmid #116602: pHAGE-PIK3R1-Q455_K459delQFQEK
Purpose: Lentiviral expression of PIK3R1 Q455_K459delQFQEK
Depositing lab: Gordon Mills & Kenneth Scott. Depositing organization: Baylor College of Medicine. Publication: Systematic Functional Annotation of Somatic Mutations in Cancer. Ng PK, Li J, Jeong KJ, Shao S, Chen H, Tsang YH, Sengupta S, Wang Z, Bhavana VH, Tran R, Soewito S, Minussi DC, Moreno D, Kong K, Dogruluk T, Lu H, Gao J, Tokheim C, Zhou DC, Johnson AM, Zeng J, Ip CKM, Ju Z, Wester M, Yu S, Li Y, Vellano CP, Schultz N, Karchin R, Ding L, Lu Y, Cheung LWT, Chen K, Shaw KR, Meric-Bernstam F, Scott KL, Yi S, Sahni N, Liang H, Mills GB. Cancer Cell. 2018 Mar 12;33(3):450-462.e10. doi: 10.1016/j.ccell.2018.01.021. PubMed 29533785.
Backbone
  Vector backbone: pHAGE
  Vector type: Lentiviral
Growth in bacteria
  Bacterial resistance: Ampicillin, 100 μg/mL
  Growth temperature: 37°C
  Growth strain: Stbl3
  Copy number: High Copy
Gene/Insert
  Gene/Insert name: PIK3R1
  Species: H. sapiens (human)
  Mutation: Q455_K459delQFQEK
  Entrez Gene: PIK3R1 (a.k.a. AGM7, GRB1, IMD36, p85, p85-ALPHA, p85alpha)
  Cloning method: Gateway Cloning
Terms and licenses: Academic/Nonprofit Terms; Industry Terms: Not Available to Industry
How to cite: pHAGE-PIK3R1-Q455_K459delQFQEK was a gift from Gordon Mills & Kenneth Scott (Addgene plasmid # 116602 ; http://n2t.net/addgene:116602 ; RRID:Addgene_116602)
