>Addgene plasmid #116602 | pHAGE-PIK3R1-Q455_K459delQFQEK | depositor partial sequence | sequence record 219477 | insert
ATGAGTGCTGAGGGGTACCAGTACAGAGCGCTGTATGATTATAAAAAGGAAAGAGAAGAAGATATTGACT
TGCACTTGGGTGACATATTGACTGTGAATAAAGGGTCCTTAGTAGCTCTTGGATTCAGTGATGGACAGGA
AGCCAGGCCTGAAGAAATTGGCTGGTTAAATGGCTATAATGAAACCACAGGGGAAAGGGGGGACTTTCCG
GGAACTTATGTAGAATATATTGGAAGGAAAAAAATCTCGCCTCCCACACCAAAGCCCCGGCCACCTCGGC
CTCTTCCTGTTGCACCAGGTTCTTCGAAAACTGAAGCAGATGTTGAACAACAAGCTTTGACTCTCCCGGA
TCTTGCAGAGCAGTTTGCCCCTCCTGACATTGCCCCGCCTCTTCTTATCAAGCTCGTGGAAGCCATTGAA
AAGAAAGGTCTGGAATGTTCAACTCTATACAGAACACAGAGCTCCAGCAACCTGGCAGAATTACGACAGC
TTCTTGATTGTGATACACCCTCCGTGGACTTGGAAATGATCGATGTGCACGTTTTGGCTGACGCTTTCAA
ACGCTATCTCCTGGACTTACCAAATCCTGTCATTCCAGCAGCCGTTTACAGTGAAATGATTTCTTTAGCT
CCAGAAGTACAAAGCTCCGAAGAATATATTCAGCTATTGAAGAAGCTTATTAGGTCGCCTAGCATACCTC
ATCAGTATTGGCTTACGCTTCAGTATTTGTTAAAACATTTCTTCAAGCTCTCTCAAACCTCCAGCAAAAA
TCTGTTGAATGCAAGAGTACTCTCTGAAATTTTCAGCCCTATGCTTTTCAGATTCTCAGCAGCCAGCTCT
GATAATACTGAAAACCTCATAAAAGTTATAGAAATTTTAATCTCAACTGAATGGAATGAACGACAGCCTG
CACCAGCACTGCCTCCTAAACCACCAAAACCTACTACTGTAGCCAACAACGGTATGAATAACAATATGTC
CTTACAAGATGCTGAATGGTACTGGGGAGATATCTCGAGGGAAGAAGTGAATGAAAAACTTCGAGATACA
GCAGACGGGACCTTTTTGGTACGAGATGCGTCTACTAAAATGCATGGTGATTATACTCTTACACTAAGGA
AAGGGGGAAATAACAAATTAATCAAAATATTTCATCGAGATGGGAAATATGGCTTCTCTGACCCATTAAC
CTTCAGTTCTGTGGTTGAATTAATAAACCACTACCGGAATGAATCTCTAGCTCAGTATAATCCCAAATTG
GATGTGAAATTACTTTATCCAGTATCCAAATACCAACAGGATCAAGTTGTCAAAGAAGATAATATTGAAG
CTGTAGGGAAAAAATTACATGAATATAACACTAGTCGAGAATATGATAGATTATATGAAGAATATACCCG
CACATCCCAGGAAATCCAAATGAAAAGGACAGCTATTGAAGCATTTAATGAAACCATAAAAATATTTGAA
GAACAGTGCCAGACCCAAGAGCGGTACAGCAAAGAATACATAGAAAAGTTTAAACGTGAAGGCAATGAGA
AAGAAATACAAAGGATTATGCATAATTATGATAAGTTGAAGTCTCGAATCAGTGAAATTATTGACAGTAG
AAGAAGATTGGAAGAAGACTTGAAGAAGCAGGCAGCTGAGTATCGAGAAATTGACAAACGTATGAACAGC
ATTAAACCAGACCTTATCCAGCTGAGAAAGACGAGAGACCAATACTTGATGTGGTTGACTCAAAAAGGTG
TTCGGCAAAAGAAGTTGAACGAGTGGTTGGGCAATGAAAACACTGAAGACCAATATTCACTGGTGGAAGA
TGATGAAGATTTGCCCCATCATGATGAGAAGACATGGAATGTTGGAAGCAGCAACCGAAACAAAGCTGAA
AACCTGTTGCGAGGGAAGCGAGATGGCACTTTTCTTGTCCGGGAGAGCAGTAAACAGGGCTGCTATGCCT
GCTCTGTAGTGGTGGACGGCGAAGTAAAGCATTGTGTCATAAACAAAACAGCAACTGGCTATGGCTTTGC
CGAGCCCTATAACTTGTACAGCTCTCTGAAAGAACTGGTGCTACATTACCAACACACCTCCCTTGTGCAG
CACAACGACTCCCTCAATGTCACACTAGCCTACCCAGTATATGCACAGCAGAGGCGATG
